>Addgene plasmid #8616 | pStI6 | addgene partial sequence | sequence record 103132 | pBRrevBam 5'-GGTGATGTCGGCGATATAGG-3'
GCCGGCCACGATGCGTCCGGCGTAGAGGATCGAGATCTCGATCCCGCGAAATTAATACGACTCACTATAG
GGGAATTGTGAGCGGATAACAATTCCCCTCTAGAAATAATTTTGTTTAACTTTAAGAAGGAGATATACCA
TGGGCGGGTTGGAGGAACCCTCCGCTGACGTCAGCGCCGTCAAAGCCGCCGAGGACGCCGAGCGACGCGG
CGCGGCGGCGCACGTCCTGGACGGTTCGGAGCTGCTCAGCAAGCGCGCGGCGCTCGACGGCATCGCCGCG
GTCCTGGACTTCCCGGAGTGGGCGGGCCGCAACCTCGACGCCCTCTACGACTGCCTCACCGATCTGAGCT
GGCTGCCCGAGGGCGAGCACGTGCTGATCTGGTCCGGCTACCAGGCACTGGCCGACTACGACCCGAAGGC
CTACCGGAAGATCAGCGCGGTGCTGAAGGAGGCGTCGGAGACCAGCTTTTGCGGCCGGACGTTTACCGCG
GTCCTGACGCGCAACTGAAAGCTTGCGGCCGCACTCGAGCACCACCACCACCACCACTGAGATCCGGCTG
CTAACAAAGCCCGAAAGGAAGCTGAGTTGGCTGCTGCCACCGCTGAGCAATAACTAGCATAACCCCTTGG
GGCCTCTAAACGGGTCTTGAGGGGTTTTTTGCTGAAAGGAGGAACTATATCCGGATTGGCGAATGGG
[51 nt withheld, positions 698-748]
A
[42 nt withheld, positions 750-791]
TCGCTTTCTT
