[The description below was written by a language model from this plasmid's Addgene catalogue record.]
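Description:
pStI6 is a bacterial expression plasmid built on the Novagen pET-28a backbone for producing StI, a ribonuclease inhibitor from Saccharopolyspora erythraea strain NRRL 2338 that is a homolog of barstar, the inhibitor of the Bacillus ribonuclease barnase. The plasmid confers kanamycin resistance, is listed as high copy, and is propagated in a standard cloning strain such as DH5alpha. As a pET-series vector, it places the insert under a T7 promoter, consistent with the T7 sequencing primer listed in the record. Expression therefore depends on a host that supplies T7 RNA polymerase, although the record does not name a particular expression strain.

The insert is about 365 bp and was cloned between the NcoI and HindIII sites, both of which are retained. Cloning at NcoI in pET-28a normally places the start codon at the site itself and bypasses the vector's N-terminal His tag. The record lists no tags on the protein, but without a feature table the exact reading frame and any C-terminal additions cannot be confirmed. The coding sequence differs from the wild-type gene in two ways. The N-terminal serine is changed to glycine (S2G), and 19 silent mutations were introduced to improve production in E. coli, presumably by adapting codon usage from a GC-rich actinomycete gene.

The depositor describes pStI6 as the production plasmid for StI. It is suited to making recombinant inhibitor for biochemical and structural studies of the bacterial ribonuclease inhibitor family and its interactions with microbial ribonucleases.
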