Addgene plasmid #8616: pStI6
Depositing lab: Robert Hartley. Depositing organization: National Institute of Diabetes & Digestive & Kidney Diseases (NIDDK). Publication: A new member of the bacterial ribonuclease inhibitor family from Saccharopolyspora erythraea. Krajcikova D, Hartley RW. FEBS Lett 2004 Jan 16;557(1-3):164-8. 10.1016/S0014-5793(03)01468-6 PubMed 14741361.
Backbone
  Vector backbone: pET-28a
  Backbone manufacturer: Novagen
  Backbone size w/o insert (bp): 5252
  Vector type: Bacterial Expression
Growth in bacteria
  Bacterial resistance: Kanamycin, 50 μg/mL
  Growth temperature: 37°C
  Growth strain: DH5alpha
  Copy number: High Copy
Gene/Insert
  Gene/Insert name: Ribonuclease inhibitor StI
  Species: Saccharopolyspora erythraea, Strain NRRL 2338
  Insert size (bp): 365
  Mutation: S2G point mutation; 19 silent mutations improve production in E. coli.
  Cloning method: Restriction Enzyme; 5′ cloning site NcoI (not destroyed); 3′ cloning site HindIII (not destroyed)
  Sequencing primers: 5′ T7
Terms and licenses: Academic/Nonprofit Terms; Industry Terms: Not Available to Industry
Depositor comments: Production plasmid for ribonuclease inhibitor and barstar homolog StI from Saccharopolyspora erythraea. Structural gene for inhibitor StI from Saccharopolyspora erythraea strain NRRL 2338. N-terminal serine of wild type changed to glycine and 19 silent mutations improve production in E. coli.
How to cite: pStI6 was a gift from Robert Hartley (Addgene plasmid # 8616 ; http://n2t.net/addgene:8616 ; RRID:Addgene_8616)
